>Addgene plasmid #45964 | pCMV-TALEN-Rep | depositor full sequence | sequence record 64559 | TALEN activity reporter
CGTTACATAACTTACGGTAAATGGCCCGCCTGGCTGACCGCCCAACGACCCCCGCCCATTGACGTCAATA
ATGACGTATGTTCCCATAGTAACGCCAATAGGGACTTTCCATTGACGTCAATGGGTGGAGTATTTACGGT
AAACTGCCCACTTGGCAGTACATCAAGTGTATCATATGCCAAGTACGCCCCCTATTGACGTCAATGACGG
TAAATGGCCCGCCTGGCATTATGCCCAGTACATGACCTTATGGGACTTTCCTACTTGGCAGTACATCTAC
GTATTAGTCATCGCTATTACCATGGTGATGCGGTTTTGGCAGTACATCAATGGGCGTGGATAGCGGTTTG
ACTCACGGGGATTTCCAAGTCTCCACCCCATTGACGTCAATGGGAGTTTGTTTTGGCACCAAAATCAACG
GGACTTTCCAAAATGTCGTAACAACTCCGCCCCATTGACGCAAATGGGCGGTAGGCGTGTACGGTGGGAG
GTCTATATAAGCAGAGCTCGTTTAGTGAACCGTCAGATCGCCTGGAGACGCCATCCACGCTGTTTTGACC
TCCATAGAAGACACCGGGACCGATCCAGCCTCCGGACTCTAGAGGATCCGGTACTCGAGGACACTGCAGA
GACCTACTTCACTAACAACCGGTATGGTCGCCAGTAGCTTGGCACTGGCCGTCGTTTTACAACGTCGTGA
CTGGGAAAACCCTGGCGTTACCCAACTTAATCGCCTTGCAGCACATCCCCCTTTCGCCAGCTGGCGTAAT
AGCGAAGAGGCCCGCACCGATCGCCCTTCCCAACAGTTGCGCAGCCTGAATGGCGAATGGCGCTTTGCCT
GGTTTCCGGCACCAGAAGCGGTGCCGGAAAGCTGGCTGGAGTGCGATCTTCCTGAGGCCGATACTGTCGT
CGTCCCCTCAAACTGGCAGATGCACGGTTACGATGCGCCCATCTACACCAACGTGACCTATCCCATTACG
GTCAATCCGCCGTTTGTTCCCACGGAGAATCCGACGGGTTGTTACTCGCTCACATTTAATGTTGATGAAA
GCTGGCTATAAAACCGGTACAGTTCGAANNNNNNNNNNNNNNNNNNNNNNNNNNNNNNNNNNNNNNNNNN
NNNNNNTCGCGAGTAGCTTGGCACTGGCCGTCGTTTTACAACGTCGTGACTGGGAAAACCCTGGCGTTAC
CCAACTTAATCGCCTTGCAGCACATCCCCCTTTCGCCAGCTGGCGTAATAGCGAAGAGGCCCGCACCGAT
CGCCCTTCCCAACAGTTGCGCAGCCTGAATGGCGAATGGCGCTTTGCCTGGTTTCCGGCACCAGAAGCGG
TGCCGGAAAGCTGGCTGGAGTGCGATCTTCCTGAGGCCGATACTGTCGTCGTCCCCTCAAACTGGCAGAT
GCACGGTTACGATGCGCCCATCTACACCAACGTGACCTATCCCATTACGGTCAATCCGCCGTTTGTTCCC
ACGGAGAATCCGACGGGTTGTTACTCGCTCACATTTAATGTTGATGAAAGCTGGCTACAGGAAGGCCAGA
CGCGAATTATTTTTGATGGCGTTAACTCGGCGTTTCATCTGTGGTGCAACGGGCGCTGGGTCGGTTACGG
CCAGGACAGTCGTTTGCCGTCTGAATTTGACCTGAGCGCATTTTTACGCGCCGGAGAAAACCGCCTCGCG
GTGATGGTGCTGCGCTGGAGTGACGGCAGTTATCTGGAAGATCAGGATATGTGGCGGATGAGCGGCATTT
TCCGTGACGTCTCGTTGCTGCATAAACCGACTACACAAATCAGCGATTTCCATGTTGCCACTCGCTTTAA
TGATGATTTCAGCCGCGCTGTACTGGAGGCTGAAGTTCAGATGTGCGGCGAGTTGCGTGACTACCTACGG
GTAACAGTTTCTTTATGGCAGGGTGAAACGCAGGTCGCCAGCGGCACCGCGCCTTTCGGCGGTGAAATTA
TCGATGAGCGTGGTGGTTATGCCGATCGCGTCACACTACGTCTGAACGTCGAAAACCCGAAACTGTGGAG
CGCCGAAATCCCGAATCTCTATCGTGCGGTGGTTGAACTGCACACCGCCGACGGCACGCTGATTGAAGCA
GAAGCCTGCGATGTCGGTTTCCGCGAGGTGCGGATTGAAAATGGTCTGCTGCTGCTGAACGGCAAGCCGT
TGCTGATTCGAGGCGTTAACCGTCACGAGCATCATCCTCTGCATGGTCAGGTCATGGATGAGCAGACGAT
GGTGCAGGATATCCTGCTGATGAAGCAGAACAACTTTAACGCCGTGCGCTGTTCGCATTATCCGAACCAT
CCGCTGTGGTACACGCTGTGCGACCGCTACGGCCTGTATGTGGTGGATGAAGCCAATATTGAAACCCACG
GCATGGTGCCAATGAATCGTCTGACCGATGATCCGCGCTGGCTACCGGCGATGAGCGAACGCGTAACGCG
AATGGTGCAGCGCGATCGTAATCACCCGAGTGTGATCATCTGGTCGCTGGGGAATGAATCAGGCCACGGC
GCTAATCACGACGCGCTGTATCGCTGGATCAAATCTGTCGATCCTTCCCGCCCGGTGCAGTATGAAGGCG
GCGGAGCCGACACCACGGCCACCGATATTATTTGCCCGATGTACGCGCGCGTGGATGAAGACCAGCCCTT
CCCGGCTGTGCCGAAATGGTCCATCAAAAAATGGCTTTCGCTACCTGGAGAGACGCGCCCGCTGATCCTT
TGCGAATACGCCCACGCGATGGGTAACAGTCTTGGCGGTTTCGCTAAATACTGGCAGGCGTTTCGTCAGT
ATCCCCGTTTACAGGGCGGCTTCGTCTGGGACTGGGTGGATCAGTCGCTGATTAAATATGATGAAAACGG
CAACCCGTGGTCGGCTTACGGCGGTGATTTTGGCGATACGCCGAACGATCGCCAGTTCTGTATGAACGGT
CTGGTCTTTGCCGACCGCACGCCGCATCCAGCGCTGACGGAAGCAAAACACCAGCAGCAGTTTTTCCAGT
TCCGTTTATCCGGGCAAACCATCGAAGTGACCAGCGAATACCTGTTCCGTCATAGCGATAACGAGCTCCT
GCACTGGATGGTGGCGCTGGATGGTAAGCCGCTGGCAAGCGGTGAAGTGCCTCTGGATGTCGCTCCACAA
GGTAAACAGTTGATTGAACTGCCTGAACTACCGCAGCCGGAGAGCGCCGGGCAACTCTGGCTCACAGTAC
GCGTAGTGCAACCGAACGCGACCGCATGGTCAGAAGCCGGGCACATCAGCGCCTGGCAGCAGTGGCGTCT
GGCGGAAAACCTCAGTGTGACGCTCCCCGCCGCGTCCCACGCCATCCCGCATCTGACCACCAGCGAAATG
GATTTTTGCATCGAGCTGGGTAATAAGCGTTGGCAATTTAACCGCCAGTCAGGCTTTCTTTCACAGATGT
GGATTGGCGATAAAAAACAACTGCTGACGCCGCTGCGCGATCAGTTCACCCGTGCACCGCTGGATAACGA
CATTGGCGTAAGTGAAGCGACCCGCATTGACCCTAACGCCTGGGTCGAACGCTGGAAGGCGGCGGGCCAT
TACCAGGCCGAAGCAGCGTTGTTGCAGTGCACGGCAGATACACTTGCTGATGCGGTGCTGATTACGACCG
CTCACGCGTGGCAGCATCAGGGGAAAACCTTATTTATCAGCCGGAAAACCTACCGGATTGATGGTAGTGG
TCAAATGGCGATTACCGTTGATGTTGAAGTGGCGAGCGATACACCGCATCCGGCGCGGATTGGCCTGAAC
TGCCAGCTGGCGCAGGTAGCAGAGCGGGTAAACTGGCTCGGATTAGGGCCGCAAGAAAACTATCCCGACC
GCCTTACTGCCGCCTGTTTTGACCGCTGGGATCTGCCATTGTCAGACATGTATACCCCGTACGTCTTCCC
GAGCGAAAACGGTCTGCGCTGCGGGACGCGCGAATTGAATTATGGCCCACACCAGTGGCGCGGCGACTTC
CAGTTCAACATCAGCCGCTACAGTCAACAGCAACTGATGGAAACCAGCCATCGCCATCTGCTGCACGCGG
AAGAAGGCACATGGCTGAATATCGACGGTTTCCATATGGGGATTGGTGGCGACGACTCCTGGAGCCCGTC
AGTATCGGCGGAATTACAGCTGAGCGCCGGTCGCTACCATTACCAGTTGGTCTGGTGTCAAAAATAATAA
TAACCGGGCAGGCCATGTCTGCCCGTATTTCGCGTAAGGAAATCCATTATGTACTATTTAAAAAACACAA
ACTTTTGGATGTTCGGTTTATTCTTTTTCTTTTACTTTTTTATCATGGGAGCCTACTTCCCGTTTTTCCC
GATTTGGCTACATGACATCAACCATATCAGCAAAAGTGATACGGGTATTATTTTTGCCGCTATTTCTCTG
TTCTCGCTATTATTCCAACCGCTGTTTGGTCTGCTTTCTGACAAACTCGGCCTCGACTCTAGGCGGCCGC
GGGGATCCAGACATGATAAGATACATTGATGAGTTTGGACAAACCACAACTAGAATGCAGTGAAAAAAAT
GCTTTATTTGTGAAATTTGTGATGCTATTGCTTTATTTGTAACCATTATAAGCTGCAATAAACAAGTTAA
CAACAACAATTGCATTCATTTTATGTTTCAGGTTCAGGGGGAGGTGTGGGAGGTTTTTTCGGATCCTCTA
GAGTCGACCTGCAGGCATGCAAGCTTGGCGTAATCATGGTCATAGCTGTTTCCTGTGTGAAATTGTTATC
CGCTCACAATTCCACACAACATACGAGCCGGAAGCATAAAGTGTAAAGCCTGGGGTGCCTAATGAGTGAG
CTAACTCACATTAATTGCGTTGCGCTCACTGCCCGCTTTCCAGTCGGGAAACCTGTCGTGCCAGCTGCAT
TAATGAATCGGCCAACGCGCGGGGAGAGGCGGTTTGCGTATTGGGCGCTCTTCCGCTTCCTCGCTCACTG
ACTCGCTGCGCTCGGTCGTTCGGCTGCGGCGAGCGGTATCAGCTCACTCAAAGGCGGTAATACGGTTATC
CACAGAATCAGGGGATAACGCAGGAAAGAACATGTGAGCAAAAGGCCAGCAAAAGGCCAGGAACCGTAAA
AAGGCCGCGTTGCTGGCGTTTTTCCATAGGCTCCGCCCCCCTGACGAGCATCACAAAAATCGACGCTCAA
GTCAGAGGTGGCGAAACCCGACAGGACTATAAAGATACCAGGCGTTTCCCCCTGGAAGCTCCCTCGTGCG
CTCTCCTGTTCCGACCCTGCCGCTTACCGGATACCTGTCCGCCTTTCTCCCTTCGGGAAGCGTGGCGCTT
TCTCATAGCTCACGCTGTAGGTATCTCAGTTCGGTGTAGGTCGTTCGCTCCAAGCTGGGCTGTGTGCACG
AACCCCCCGTTCAGCCCGACCGCTGCGCCTTATCCGGTAACTATCGTCTTGAGTCCAACCCGGTAAGACA
CGACTTATCGCCACTGGCAGCAGCCACTGGTAACAGGATTAGCAGAGCGAGGTATGTAGGCGGTGCTACA
GAGTTCTTGAAGTGGTGGCCTAACTACGGCTACACTAGAAGGACAGTATTTGGTATCTGCGCTCTGCTGA
AGCCAGTTACCTTCGGAAAAAGAGTTGGTAGCTCTTGATCCGGCAAACAAACCACCGCTGGTAGCGGTGG
TTTTTTTGTTTGCAAGCAGCAGATTACGCGCAGAAAAAAAGGATCTCAAGAAGATCCTTTGATCTTTTCT
ACGGGGTCTGACGCTCAGTGGAACGAAAACTCACGTTAAGGGATTTTGGTCATGAGATTATCAAAAAGGA
TCTTCACCTAGATCCTTTTAAATTAAAAATGAAGTTTTAAATCAATCTAAAGTATATATGAGTAAACTTG
GTCTGACAGTTACCAATGCTTAATCAGTGAGGCACCTATCTCAGCGATCTGTCTATTTCGTTCATCCATA
GTTGCCTGACTCCCCGTCGTGTAGATAACTACGATACGGGAGGGCTTACCATCTGGCCCCAGTGCTGCAA
TGATACCGCGAGACCCACGCTCACCGGCTCCAGATTTATCAGCAATAAACCAGCCAGCCGGAAGGGCCGA
GCGCAGAAGTGGTCCTGCAACTTTATCCGCCTCCATCCAGTCTATTAATTGTTGCCGGGAAGCTAGAGTA
AGTAGTTCGCCAGTTAATAGTTTGCGCAACGTTGTTGCCATTGCTACAGGCATCGTGGTGTCACGCTCGT
CGTTTGGTATGGCTTCATTCAGCTCCGGTTCCCAACGATCAAGGCGAGTTACATGATCCCCCATGTTGTG
CAAAAAAGCGGTTAGCTCCTTCGGTCCTCCGATCGTTGTCAGAAGTAAGTTGGCCGCAGTGTTATCACTC
ATGGTTATGGCAGCACTGCATAATTCTCTTACTGTCATGCCATCCGTAAGATGCTTTTCTGTGACTGGTG
AGTACTCAACCAAGTCATTCTGAGAATAGTGTATGCGGCGACCGAGTTGCTCTTGCCCGGCGTCAATACG
GGATAATACCGCGCCACATAGCAGAACTTTAAAAGTGCTCATCATTGGAAAACGTTCTTCGGGGCGAAAA
CTCTCAAGGATCTTACCGCTGTTGAGATCCAGTTCGATGTAACCCACTCGTGCACCCAACTGATCTTCAG
CATCTTTTACTTTCACCAGCGTTTCTGGGTGAGCAAAAACAGGAAGGCAAAATGCCGCAAAAAAGGGAAT
AAGGGCGACACGGAAATGTTGAATACTCATACTCTTCCTTTTTCAATATTATTGAAGCATTTATCAGGGT
TATTGTCTCATGAGCGGATACATATTTGAATGTATTTAGAAAAATAAACAAATAGGGGTTCCGCGCACAT
TTCCCCGAAAAGTGCCACCTGACGTCTAAGAAACCATTATTATCATGACATTAACCTATAAAAATAGGCG
TATCACGAGGCCCTTTCGTCTCGCGCGTTTCGGTGATGACGGTGAAAACCTCTGACACATGCAGCTCCCG
GAGACGGTCACAGCTTGTCTGTAAGCGGATGCCGGGAGCAGACAAGCCCGTCAGGGCGCGTCAGCGGGTG
TTGGCGGGTGTCGGGGCTGGCTTAACTATGCGGCATCAGAGCAGATTGTACTGAGAGTGCACCATATGCG
GTGTGAAATACCGCACAGATGCGTAAGGAGAAAATACCGCATCAGGCGCCATTCGCCATTCAGGCTGCGC
AACTGTTGGGAAGGGCGATCGGTGCGGGCCTCTTCGCTATTACGCCAGCTGGCGAAAGGGGGATGTGCTG
CAAGGCGATTAAGTTGGGTAACGCCAGGGTTTTCCCAGTCACGACGTTGTAAAACGACGGCCAGTGAATT
CGAGCTTGCATGCCTGCAGGT
Features (pLannotate 1.2.2; 18 found; start..end, strand, type, name):
      1..304     +  enhancer       CMV enhancer: human cytomegalovirus immediate early enhancer
    305..508     +  promoter       CMV promoter: human cytomegalovirus (CMV) immediate early promoter
    673..827     +  CDS            lacZα (fragment): LacZα fragment of β-galactosidase; lacZ fragment
   1150..4197    +  CDS            lacZ: β-galactosidase; lacZ
   4249..4464    +  CDS            lacY (fragment): LACY_ECOLI - Experimental evidence at protein level: Swiss-Prot protein existence level 1. Responsible for transport of beta-galactosides into the cell, with the concomitant import of a proton (symport system). Can transport lactose, melibiose, lactulose or the analog methyl-1-thio-beta,D- galactopyranoside (TMG), but not sucrose or fructose (PubMed:1848449, PubMed:18177889, PubMed:22106930). The substrate specificity is directed toward the galactopyranosyl moiety of the substrate (PubMed:22106930). From Escherichia coli (strain K12).
   4484..4618    -  polyA_signal   SV40 poly(A) signal: SV40 polyadenylation signal
   4681..4716    +  misc_feature   MCS (fragment): pUC18/19 multiple cloning site
   4753..4769    -  protein_bind   lac operator: The lac repressor binds to the lac operator to inhibit transcription in E. coli. This inhibition can be relieved by adding lactose or isopropyl-β-D-thiogalactopyranoside (IPTG). lac repressor encoded by lacI
   4777..4807    -  promoter       lac promoter: promoter for the E. coli lac operon
   4822..4843    -  protein_bind   CAP binding site: CAP binding activates transcription in the presence of cAMP. E. coli catabolite activator protein
   4856..4948    -  CDS            lacI (fragment): lac repressor; lacI; The lac repressor binds to the lac operator to inhibit transcription in E. coli. This inhibition can be relieved by adding lactose or isopropyl-β-D-thiogalactopyranoside (IPTG).
   5131..5719    -  rep_origin     ori: high-copy-number ColE1/pMB1/pBR322/pUC origin of replication
   5890..6750    -  CDS            AmpR: β-lactamase; bla; confers resistance to ampicillin, carbenicillin, and related antibiotics
   6751..6855    -  promoter       AmpR promoter: bla
   6950..6985    +  CDS            rop (fragment): Rop protein, which maintains plasmids at low copy number; rop
   7087..7186    +  misc_feature   bom (fragment): basis of mobility region from pBR322
   7192..7349    -  CDS            lacZα (fragment): LacZα fragment of β-galactosidase; lacZ fragment
   7353..2       -  misc_feature   MCS (fragment) (across the origin): pUC18/19 multiple cloning site
