[The description below was written by a language model from this plasmid's Addgene catalogue record and pLannotate feature annotations shown in this document.]
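Description:
pCMV-TALEN-Rep is a 7,371 bp mammalian expression plasmid built on the Clontech pCMVbeta backbone and annotated in its sequence record as a TALEN activity reporter. It is maintained in E. coli as a high-copy plasmid through a ColE1/pUC-type origin and selected with ampicillin via the β-lactamase (AmpR) gene and its own promoter. The backbone also carries assorted pUC/pBR322 remnants: fragments of the multiple cloning site, a lac promoter/operator with CAP binding site, and short pieces of lacI, rop, bom and lacZα. None of these has a stated role in the reporter function.

The payload is an E. coli β-galactosidase cassette of about 3.5 kb driven by the human CMV immediate-early enhancer and promoter and terminated by an SV40 polyadenylation signal. A short lacY fragment carried over from the lac operon lies between the coding region and the poly(A) signal. The recorded modification is a duplication of amino acids 1–135. Consistent with this, the feature table shows a short N-terminal lacZ fragment just downstream of the promoter, then a gap of roughly 300 bp, then the main lacZ coding sequence. The BstBI and NruI sites used for cloning were destroyed.

An arrangement of this kind is typical of nuclease reporters in which a target sequence sits between two overlapping segments of a disrupted gene. Cleavage there would prompt repair through the repeated segment, restoring a functional β-galactosidase that can be measured after co-transfection with the nuclease. The record does not spell out this mechanism, nor what lies in the interval between the repeats, so this remains an inference.
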