Addgene plasmid #45964: pCMV-TALEN-Rep
Depositing lab: Ralf Kuehn. Depositing organization: Helmholtz Munich.
Backbone
  Vector backbone: pCMVbeta
  Backbone manufacturer: Clontech
  Total vector size (bp): 7371
  Vector type: Mammalian Expression
Growth in bacteria
  Bacterial resistance: Ampicillin, 100 μg/mL
  Growth temperature: 37°C
  Growth strain: DH5alpha
  Copy number: High Copy
Gene/Insert
  Gene/Insert name: beta-Galactosidase
  Species: E. coli
  Insert size (bp): 3500
  Mutation: duplicated aa 1-135
  Promoter: CMV
  Cloning method: Restriction Enzyme; 5′ cloning site BstBI (destroyed during cloning); 3′ cloning site NruI (destroyed during cloning)
  Sequencing primers: 5′ CGCAAATGGGCGGTAGGCGTG
Terms and licenses: Academic/Nonprofit Terms; Industry Terms: Not Available to Industry
How to cite: pCMV-TALEN-Rep was a gift from Ralf Kuehn (Addgene plasmid # 45964 ; http://n2t.net/addgene:45964 ; RRID:Addgene_45964)
