>Addgene plasmid #45964 | pCMV-TALEN-Rep | addgene partial sequence | sequence record 68783 | CMV-F 5'-CGCAAATGGGCGGTAGGCGTG-3'
GAACCGTCAGATCGCCTGGAGACGCCATCCACGCTGTTTTGACCTCCATAGAAGACACCGGGACCGATCC
AGCCTCCGGACTCTAGAGGATCCGGTACTCGAGGACACTGCAGAGACCTACTTCACTAACAACCGGTATG
GTCGCCAGTAGCTTGGCACTGGCCGTCGTTTTACAACGTCGTGACTGGGAAAACCCTGGCGTTACCCAAC
TTAATCGCCTTGCAGCACATCCCCCTTTCGCCAGCTGGCGTAATAGCGAAGAGGCCCGCACCGATCGCCC
TTCCCAACAGTTGCGCAGCCTGAATGGCGAATGGCGCTTTGCCTGGTTTCCGGCACCAGAAGCGGTGCCG
GAAAGCTGGCTGGAGTGCGATCTTCCTGAGGCCGATACTGTCGTCGTCCCCTCAAACTGGCAGATGCACG
GTTACGATGCGCCCATCTACACCAACGTGACCTATCCCATTACGGTCAATCCGCCGTTTGTTCCCACGGA
GAATCCGACGGGTTGTTACTCGCTCACATTTAATGTTGATGAAAGCTGGCTATAAAACCGGTACAGTTCG
AATAACTTCGTATAGCATACATTATACGAAGTTATACCGGGCCACCATGGTCGCGAGTAGCTTGGCACTG
GCCGTCGTTTTACAACGTCGTGACTGGGAAAACCCTGGCGTTACCCAACTTAATCGCCTTGCAGCACATC
CCCCTTTCGCCAGCTGGCGTAATA
