>Addgene plasmid #45964 | pCMV-TALEN-Rep | addgene partial sequence | sequence record 68784 | EBV_rev
ACCCGCGGCCGCCTAGAGTCGAGGCCGAGTTTGTCAGAAAGCAGACCAAACAGCGGTTGGAATAATAGCG
AGAACAGAGAAATAGCGGCAAAAATAATACCCGTATCACTTTTGCTGATATGGTTGATGTCATGTAGCCA
AATCGGGAAAAACGGGAAGTAGGCTCCCATGATAAAAAAGTAAAAGAAAAAGAATAAACCGAACATCCAA
AAGTTTGTGTTTTTTAAATAGTACATAATGGATTTCCTTACGCGAAATACGGGCAGACATGGCCTGCCCG
GTTATTATTATTTTTGACACCAGACCAACTGGTAATGGTAGCGACCGGCGCTCAGCTGTAATTCCGCCGA
TACTGACGGGCTCCAGGAGTCGTCGCCACCAATCCCCATATGGAAACCGTCGATATTCAGCCATGTGCCT
TCTTCCGCGTGCAGCAGATGGCGATGGCTGGTTTCCATCAGTTGCTGTTGACTGTAGCGGCTGATGTTGA
ACTGGAAGTCGCCGCGCCACTGGTGTGGGCCATAATTCAATTCGCGCGTCCCGCAGCGCAGACCGTTTTC
GCTCGGGAAGACGTACGGGGTATACATGTCTGACAATGGCAGATCCCAGCGGTCAAAACAGGCGGCAGTA
AGGCGGTCGGGATAGTTTTCTTGCGGCCCTAATCCGAGCCAGTTTACCCGCTCTGCTACCTGCGCCAGCT
GGCAGTTCAGGCCAATCCGCGCCGGATGCGGTGTATCGCTCGCCACTTCAACATCAACGGTAATCGCCAT
TTGACCACTACCATCAATCCGGTAGGTTTTCCGGCTGATAAATAAGGTTTTCCCCTGATGCTGCCACGCG
TGAGCGGTCGTAATCAGCACCGCATCAGCAAGTGTATCTGCCGTGCACTGCAACAACGCTGCTT
